Addgene plasmid #241312: CMV-Mex3a-mCherry
Purpose: Expression of Mex3a-mCherry fusion protein in mammalian cells
Depositing lab: Stavros Lomvardas. Depositing organization: Columbia University.
Backbone
  Vector backbone: pMAX
  Vector type: Mammalian Expression
Growth in bacteria
  Bacterial resistance: Kanamycin, 50 μg/mL
  Growth temperature: 37°C
  Growth strain: DH5alpha
  Copy number: Unknown
Gene/Insert
  Gene/Insert name: Mex3a
  Species: M. musculus (mouse)
  Insert size (bp): 2307
  Entrez Gene: Mex3a (a.k.a. 2700083E18Rik, Gm411, Rkhd4)
  Promoter: CMV
  Tag / fusion protein: mCherry
  Cloning method: Other
  Sequencing primers: 5′ pCMV_Fwd: CGCAAATGGGCGGTAGGCGTG
Terms and licenses: Academic/Nonprofit Terms; Industry Terms: Not Available to Industry
How to cite: CMV-Mex3a-mCherry was a gift from Stavros Lomvardas (Addgene plasmid # 241312 ; http://n2t.net/addgene:241312 ; RRID:Addgene_241312)
