[The description below was written by a language model from this plasmid's Addgene catalogue record and pLannotate feature annotations shown in this document.]
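Description:
CMV-Mex3a-mCherry is a mammalian expression plasmid built on the pMAX backbone (5,093 nt in the sequenced record) for producing a mouse Mex3a–mCherry fusion protein in mammalian cells. It is propagated in E. coli through a high-copy ColE1/pUC-type origin and selected with kanamycin. Resistance comes from the Tn5 aminoglycoside phosphotransferase (NeoR/KanR), which sits next to a fragment of the bla (AmpR) promoter that probably drives its bacterial expression. No eukaryotic promoter is annotated upstream of this marker, so the record does not support its use for G418 selection in mammalian cells.

The expression cassette begins with the human cytomegalovirus immediate-early enhancer and promoter. A chimeric β-globin/immunoglobulin heavy-chain intron follows, a standard element that improves processing and expression of the transcript. The Mex3a coding sequence comes next, and mCherry lies a short distance downstream on the same strand. This order places the monomeric red fluorescent protein at the C-terminus of Mex3a, although the catalogue entry does not state the tag position explicitly. An SV40 polyadenylation signal, with an adjacent residual fragment of SV40 large T antigen sequence, terminates the transcript.

The automated annotation matched the insert to human MEX3A by protein homology, whereas the catalogue lists the insert as mouse. The listed insert size of 2,307 bp corresponds roughly to the Mex3a and mCherry coding regions plus the linker between them. Mex3a is an RNA-binding protein thought to act in post-transcriptional regulation. The fusion allows strong constitutive expression after transient transfection, with red fluorescence reporting which cells express the protein and where it localises.
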