Features (pLannotate 1.2.2; 10 found; start..end, strand, type, name):
    169..546     +  enhancer       CMV enhancer: human cytomegalovirus immediate early enhancer
    548..747     +  promoter       CMV promoter: human cytomegalovirus (CMV) immediate early promoter
    842..974     +  intron         chimeric intron: chimera between introns from human β-globin and immunoglobulin heavy chain genes
    982..2541    +  CDS            MEX3A: MEX3A_HUMAN - Also known as RKHD4. Experimental evidence at protein level: Swiss-Prot protein existence level 1. RNA binding protein, may be involved in post-transcriptional regulatory mechanisms. From Homo sapiens (Human).
   2578..3285    +  CDS            mCherry: mCherry is a basic (constitutively fluorescent) red fluorescent protein published in 2004, derived from Discosoma sp.. It is reported to be a very rapidly-maturing monomer with low acid sensitivity.
   3324..3405    -  polyA_signal   SV40 poly(A) signal: SV40 polyadenylation signal
   3428..3496    -  CDS            large T antigen (fragment): large T antigen from SV40 (simian virus 40)
   3603..4191    -  rep_origin     ori: high-copy-number ColE1/pMB1/pBR322/pUC origin of replication
   4272..5066    -  CDS            NeoR/KanR: aminoglycoside phosphotransferase from Tn5; aph(3')-II (or nptII); confers resistance to neomycin, kanamycin, and G418 (Geneticin®)
   5067..5093    -  promoter       AmpR promoter (fragment): bla
>Addgene plasmid #241312 | CMV-Mex3a-mCherry | addgene full sequence | sequence record 480863 | Addgene NGS Result
CGTCTCGTCCCGGTCTCCTCCCATGCATGTCAATATTGGCCATTAGCCATATTATTCATTGGTTATATAG
CATAAATCAATATTGGCTATTGGCCATTGCATACGTTGTATCTATATCATAATATGTACATTTATATTGG
CTCATGTCCAATATGACCGCCATGTTGGCATTGATTATTGACTAGTTATTAATAGTAATCAATTACGGGG
TCATTAGTTCATAGCCCATATATGGAGTTCCGCGTTACATAACTTACGGTAAATGGCCCGCCTGGCTGAC
CGCCCAACGACCCCCGCCCATTGACGTCAATAATGACGTATGTTCCCATAGTAACGCCAATAGGGACTTT
CCATTGACGTCAATGGGTGGAGTATTTACGGTAAACTGCCCACTTGGCAGTACATCAAGTGTATCATATG
CCAAGTCCGCCCCCTATTGACGTCAATGACGGTAAATGGCCCGCCTGGCATTATGCCCAGTACATGACCT
TACGGGACTTTCCTACTTGGCAGTACATCTACGTATTAGTCATCGCTATTACCATGGTGATGCGGTTTTG
GCAGTACACCAATGGGCGTGGATAGCGGTTTGACTCACGGGGATTTCCAAGTCTCCACCCCATTGACGTC
AATGGGAGTTTGTTTTGGCACCAAAATCAACGGGACTTTCCAAAATGTCGTAATAACCCCGCCCCGTTGA
CGCAAATGGGCGGTAGGCGTGTACGGTGGGAGGTCTATATAAGCAGAGGTCGTTTAGTGAACCGTCAGAT
CACTAGTAGCTTTATTGCGGTAGTTTATCACAGTTAAATTGCTAACGCAGTCAGTGCTCGACTGATCACA
GGTAAGTATCAAGGTTACAAGACAGGTTTAAGGAGGCCAATAGAAACTGGGCTTGTCGAGACAGAGAAGA
TTCTTGCGTTTCTGATAGGCACCTATTGGTCTTACTGACATCCACTTTGCCTTTCTCTCCACAGGGGTAC
CATGCCTAGTCTAGTGGTATCTGGAATAATGGAAAGAAATGGGGGCTTTGGAGAACTAGGATGTTTCGGG
GGAAGCGCTAAAGACAGGGGGCTTCTGGAAGACGAGCGCGCCCTCCAGCTGGCACTGGACCAGCTCTGCC
TTCTGGGGCTGGGCGAGCCGCCTGCACCCACCGCCGGAGAAGATGGTGGGGGAGGGGGCGGCGGAGCACC
AGCCCAGCCTGCAGCACCACCTCAGCCAGCTCCCCCTCCTCCTCCAGCAGCCGCTCCCGCTGCTCCAAGC
GCAGCCCCTGCCGCTCAAACCCCACAACCTCCCACAGCCCCTAAGGGCGCAAACGATGCCAAGCTGTGTG
CCCTGTATAAAGAGGCAGAATTGAGGCTTAAAGGAAGCTCAAACACCACGGAGTGCGTTCCCGTGCCCAC
CTCCGAGCACGTGGCCGAGATCGTGGGCAGGCAAGGCTGCAAGATTAAGGCTCTGAGGGCCAAAACCAAC
ACCTACATCAAGACACCTGTGCGAGGTGAGGAGCCAGTGTTCATGGTGACTGGGAGGCGGGAAGACGTGG
CCACAGCCCGGCGGGAGATCATCTCTGCAGCTGAGCACTTCTCCATGATAAGAGCCTCACGCAACAAGTC
TGGCGCCGCCTTTGGCGTGGCCCCTGCTCTGCCAGGCCAAGTGACCATCCGTGTACGAGTACCCTACCGC
GTGGTGGGACTGGTGGTGGGCCCCAAGGGAGCGACCATCAAACGCATCCAGCAGCAGACCAACACGTACA
TCATCACTCCCAGCCGGGACCGCGACCCCGTGTTTGAGATAACCGGCGCACCGGGCAACGTGGAGCGTGC
GCGGGAGGAGATCGAGACGCACATCGCTGTGCGCACCGGCAAGATTCTTGAATACAACAGCGACGGCGAC
TTCCTGGCTGGCAGCCCTGACGCTGCCTTGGACAGCCGCTACTCAGACGCCTGGCGGGTGCATGCTCCAG
GCTGTAAGCCGCTCTCCACCTTCAGGCAGAACAGCCTGGGCTGCATAGGCGAATGCGGCGTGGACTCGGC
CTTTGAGGCCCCGCGCCTAAGCGAGCAGGGCGGGGACTTTGGCTACAGCGGATATCTGTTTCCGGGCTAC
GGTGTGGGCAAGCAGGACGTGTACTATGGCGTGGCAGAGACAAGCCCCCCGCTGTGGGCGGGTCAGGAGA
ATGCCACGCCCACCTCGGTGCTCTTCTCCTCTGCCTCCTCCTCCTCCTCTTCAGCCAAGGCACGCGCGGG
CCCCCCAGGCGCGCATCGATCTCCTGCCACCTCCGCGGGGCCAGAGCAGCTGACCGGGCTCCCTCGGAGG
CCACCCGGAGAGCCACTGCAGGGTTTCTCTAAACTGGGGACAGGCGGGCTGCGGAGCCCCGGCAGCGGGC
GGGACTGCATGGTGTGCTTTGAGAGTGAAGTGACAGCAGCCCTGGTGCCCTGTGGACACAACCTTTTCTG
CATGGAGTGTGCAGTACGCATCTGCGAGAGGACGGACCCAGAGTGTCCTGTCTGCCACATCACCGCCACA
CAAGCCATCCGAATATTTTCCGGCCGCATCGGTACCGAAGCCGCTAGCGCTACCGGTATGGTGAGCAAGG
GCGAGGAGGATAACATGGCCATCATCAAGGAGTTCATGCGCTTCAAGGTGCACATGGAGGGCTCCGTGAA
CGGCCACGAGTTCGAGATCGAGGGCGAGGGCGAGGGCCGCCCCTACGAGGGCACCCAGACCGCCAAGCTG
AAGGTGACCAAGGGTGGCCCCCTGCCCTTCGCCTGGGACATCCTGTCCCCTCAGTTCATGTACGGCTCCA
AGGCCTACGTGAAGCACCCCGCCGACATCCCCGACTACTTGAAGCTGTCCTTCCCCGAGGGCTTCAAGTG
GGAGCGCGTGATGAACTTCGAGGACGGCGGCGTGGTGACCGTGACCCAGGACTCCTCCCTGCAGGACGGC
GAGTTCATCTACAAGGTGAAGCTGCGCGGCACCAACTTCCCCTCCGACGGCCCCGTAATGCAGAAGAAGA
CCATGGGCTGGGAGGCCTCCTCCGAGCGGATGTACCCCGAGGACGGCGCCCTGAAGGGCGAGATCAAGCA
GAGGCTGAAGCTGAAGGACGGCGGCCACTACGACGCTGAGGTCAAGACCACCTACAAGGCCAAGAAGCCC
GTGCAGCTGCCCGGCGCCTACAACGTCAACATCAAGTTGGACATCACCTCCCACAACGAGGACTACACCA
TCGTGGAACAGTACGAACGCGCCGAGGGCCGCCACTCCACCGGCGGCATGGACGAGCTGTACAAGTAAGA
GCTCGATGAGTTTGGACAAACCACAACTAGAATGCAGTGAAAAAAATGCTTTATTTGTGAAATTTGTGAT
GCTATTGCTTTATTTGTAACCATTATAAGCTGCAATAAACAAGTTAACAACAACAATTGCATTCATTTTA
TGTTTCAGGTTCAGGGGGAGGTGTGGGAGGTTTTTTAAAGCAAGTAAAACCTCTACAAATGTGGTACTTA
AGAGGGGGAGACCAAAGGGCGAGACGTTAAGGCCTCACGTGACATGTGAGCAAAAGGCCAGCAAAAGGCC
AGGAACCGTAAAAAGGCCGCGTTGCTGGCGTTTTTCCATAGGCTCCGCCCCCCTGACGAGCATCACAAAA
ATCGACGCTCAAGTCAGAGGTGGCGAAACCCGACAGGACTATAAAGATACCAGGCGTTTCCCCCTGGAAG
CTCCCTCGTGCGCTCTCCTGTTCCGACCCTGCCGCTTACGGGATACCTGTCCGCCTTTCTCCCTTCGGGA
AGCGTGGCGCTTTCTCATAGCTCACGCTGTAGGTATCTCAGTTCGGTGTAGGTCGTTCGCTCCAAGCTGG
GCTGTGTGCACGAACCCCCCGTTCAGCCCGACCGCTGCGCCTTATCCGGTAACTATCGTCTTGAGTCCAA
CCCGGTAAGACACGACTTATCGCCACTGGCAGCAGCCACTGGTAACAGGATTAGCAGAGCGAGGTATGTA
GGCGGTGCTACAGAGTTCTTGAAGTGGTGGCCTAACTACGGCTACACTAGAAGAACAGTATTTGGTATCT
GCGCTCTGCTGAAGCCAGTTACCTTCGGAAAAAGAGTTGGTAGCTCTTGATCCGGCAAACAAACCACCGC
TGGTAGCGGTGGTTTTTTTGTTTGCAAGCAGCAGATTACGCGCAGAAAAAAAGGATCTCAAGAAGATCCT
TTGATCTTTTCTACGGGGTCTGACGCTCAGTGGAACGAAAACTCACGTTAAGGGATTTTGGTCATGCCGT
CTCAGAAGAACTCGTCAAGAAGGCGATAGAAGGCGATGCGCTGCGAATCGGGAGCGGCGATACCGTAAAG
CACGAGGAAGCGGTCAGCCCATTCGCCGCCAAGCTCTTCAGCAATATCACGGGTAGCCAACGCTATGTCC
TGATAGCGGTCCGCCACACCCAGCCGGCCACAGTCGATGAATCCAGAAAAGCGGCCATTTTCCACCATGA
TATTCGGCAAGCAGGCATCGCCATGGGTCACGACGAGATCCTCGCCGTCGGGCATGCTCGCCTTGAGCCT
GGCGAACAGTTCGGCTGGCGCGAGCCCCTGATGCTCTTCGTCCAGATCATCCTGATCGACAAGACCGGCT
TCCATCCGAGTACGTGCTCTCTCGATGCGATGTTTCGCTTGGTGGTCGAATGGGCAGGTAGCCGGATCAA
GCGTATGCAGCCGCCGCATTGCATCAGCCATGATGGATACTTTCTCGGCAGGAGCAAGGTGAGATGACAG
GAGATCCTGCCCCGGCACTTCGCCCAATAGCAGCCAGTCCCTTCCCGCTTCAGTGACAACGTCGAGTACA
GCTGCGCAAGGAACGCCCGTCGTGGCCAGCCACGATAGCCGCGCTGCCTCGTCTTGCAGTTCATTCAGGG
CACCGGACAGGTCGGTCTTGACAAAAAGAACCGGGCGCCCCTGCGCTGACAGCCGGAACACGGCGGCATC
AGAGCAGCCGATTGTCTGTTGTGCCCAGTCATAGCCGAATAGCCTCTCCACCCAAGCGGCCGGAGAACCT
GCGTGCAATCCATCTTGTTCAATCATAATATTATTGAAGCATTTATCAGGGTT
